>Addgene plasmid #197532 | pEPSW0CM0078 | addgene full sequence | sequence record 387315 | Addgene NGS Result
CCCTGCAGTCCGGCAAAAAAGGGCAAGGTGTCACCACCCTGCCCTTTTTCTTTAAAACCGAAAAGATTAC
TTCGCGTTATGCAGGCTTCCTCGCTCACTGACTCGCTGCGCTCGGTCGTTCGGCTGCGGCGAGCGGTATC
AGCTCACTCAAAGGCGGTAATACGGTTATCCACAGAATCAGGGGATAACGCAGGAAAGAACATGTGAGCA
AAAGGCCAGCAAAAGGCCAGGAACCGTAAAAAGGCCGCGTTGCTGGCGTTTTTCCACAGGCTCCGCCCCC
CTGACGAGCATCACAAAAATCGACGCTCAAGTCAGAGGTGGCGAAACCCGACAGGACTATAAAGATACCA
GGCGTTTCCCCCTGGAAGCTCCCTCGTGCGCTCTCCTGTTCCGACCCTGCCGCTTACCGGATACCTGTCC
GCCTTTCTCCCTTCGGGAAGCGTGGCGCTTTCTCATAGCTCACGCTGTAGGTATCTCAGTTCGGTGTAGG
TCGTTCGCTCCAAGCTGGGCTGTGTGCACGAACCCCCCGTTCAGCCCGACCGCTGCGCCTTATCCGGTAA
CTATCGTCTTGAGTCCAACCCGGTAAGACACGACTTATCGCCACTGGCAGCAGCCACTGGTAACAGGATT
AGCAGAGCGAGGTATGTAGGCGGTGCTACAGAGTTCTTGAAGTGGTGGCCTAACTACGGCTACACTAGAA
GAACAGTATTTGGTATCTGCGCTCTGCTGAAGCCAGTTACCTTCGGAAAAAGAGTTGGTAGCTCTTGATC
CGGCAAACAAACCACCGCTGGTAGCGGTGGTTTTTTTGTTTGCAAGCAGCAGATTACGCGCAGAAAAAAA
GGATCTCAAGAAGATCCTTTGATCTTTTCTACGGGGTCTGACGCTCAGTGGAACGAAAACTCACGTTAAG
GGATTTTGGTCATGAGATTATCAAAAAGGATCTTCACCTAGATCCTTTTAAATTAAAAATGAAGTTTTAA
ATCAATCTAAAGTATATATGAGTAAACTTGGTCTGACAGCTCGAGGCTTGGATTCTCACCAATAAAAAAC
GCCCGGCGGCAACCGAGCGTTCTGAACAAATCCAGATGGAGTTCTGAGGTCATTACTGGATCTATCAACA
GGAGTCCAAGCGAGCTCGATATCAAATTACGCCCCGCCCTGCCACTCATCGCAGTACTGTTGTAATTCAT
TAAGCATTCTGCCGACATGGAAGCCATCACAAACGGCATGATGAACCTGAATCGCCAGCGGCATCAGCAC
CTTGTCGCCTTGCGTATAATATTTGCCCATGGTGAAAACGGGGGCGAAGAAGTTGTCCATATTGGCCACG
TTTAAATCAAAACTGGTGAAACTCACCCAGGGATTGGCTGAGACGAAAAACATATTCTCAATAAACCCTT
TAGGGAAATAGGCCAGGTTTTCACCGTAACACGCCACATCTTGCGAATATATGTGTAGAAACTGCCGGAA
ATCGTCGTGGTATTCACTCCAGAGCGATGAAAACGTTTCAGTTTGCTCATGGAAAACGGTGTAACAAGGG
TGAACACTATCCCATATCACCAGCTCACCGTCTTTCATTGCCATACGAAATTCCGGATGAGCATTCATCA
GGCGGGCAAGAATGTGAATAAAGGCCGGATAAAACTTGTGCTTATTTTTCTTTACGGTCTTTAAAAAGGC
CGTAATATCCAGCTGAACGGTCTGGTTATAGGTACATTGAGCAACTGACTGAAATGCCTCAAAATGTTCT
TTACGATGCCATTGGGATATATCAACGGTGGTATATCCAGTGATTTTTTTCTCCATTTTAGCTTCCTTAG
CTCCTGAAAATCTCGATAACTCAAAAAATACGCCCGGTAGTGATCTTATTTCATTATGGTGAAAGTTGGA
ACCTCTTACGTGCCCGATCAACTCGAGTGCCACCTGACGTCTAAGAAACCATTATTATCATGACATTAAC
CTATAAAAATAGGCGTATCACGAGGCAGAATTTCAGATAAAAAAAATCCTTAGCTTTCGCTAAGGATGAT
TTCTGGAATTCGGTCTCAAATGGGGAGAGGGAAGATAGTTATACGAAGGATCGATAACTCTACAAGTAGA
CAAGTGACTTTCTCCAAGAGAAGGAGTGGTTTGCTTAAGAAAGCTAAAGAGTTATCGATCCTTTGTGATG
CAGAAGTTGGTGTTATCATATTCTCTAGCACCGGAAAGCTCTACGACTACGCAAGCAATTCAAGTATGAA
AACAATCATTGAGCGGTACAACAGAGTAAAAGAGGAGCAGCATCAACTTCTGAATCATGCCTCAGAGATA
AAGTTTTGGCAAAGAGAGGTTGCAAGTTTGCAGCAGCAGCTCCAATATCTACAAGAATGCCACAGGAAAC
TAGTGGGAGAGGAACTTTCTGGAATGAATGCTAACGACCTACAAAACCTTGAAGACCAGCTAGTAACAAG
TCTAAAAGGTGTTCGTCTCAAAAAGGATCAACTTATGACAAATGAAATCAGAGAACTTAATCGTAAGGGA
CAAATCATCCAAAAAGAGAATCACGAGCTACAAAATATTGTAGATATAATGCGTAAGGAAAATATTAAAT
TGCAAAAGAAGGTTCATGGAAGAACAAATGCGATTGAAGGCAATTCAAGTGTAGATCCAATAAGCAATGG
AACCACAACATATGCACCACCGCAACTTCAACTCATACAACTACAACCAGCTCCTAGAGAAAAATCAATC
AGACTAGGAATATGTCTGAATCTTGGTTCGTGAGA
Features (pLannotate 1.2.2; 7 found; start..end, strand, type, name):
      9..66      +  terminator     his operon terminator: This putative transcriptin terminator from the E. coli his operon has a 2-bp deletion introduced during synthesis. Its efficiency has not been determined.
    261..849     -  rep_origin     ori: high-copy-number ColE1/pMB1/pBR322/pUC origin of replication
   1032..1126    -  terminator     lambda t0 terminator: transcription terminator from phage lambda
   1150..1806    -  CDS            cat: CAT_ECOLX - Experimental evidence at protein level: Swiss-Prot protein existence level 1. This enzyme is an effector of chloramphenicol resistance in bacteria. From Escherichia coli. This protein is used as a marker in many commonly used cloning vectors, such as pACYC184.
   1807..1904    -  promoter       cat promoter: promoter of the E. coli cat gene encoding chloramphenicol acetyltransferase
   1990..2033    -  terminator     bacterial terminator: putative bacterial transcription terminator
   2050..2748    +  CDS            ANR1: ANR1_ARATH - Also known as AGL44. Experimental evidence at protein level: Swiss-Prot protein existence level 1. Probable transcription factor. Required for root plasticity in response to nitrate, NO(3)(-). Promotes lateral root growth in a NRT1.1-dependent manner. From Arabidopsis thaliana (Mouse-ear cress).
