[The description below was written by a language model from this plasmid's Addgene catalogue record and pLannotate feature annotations shown in this document.]
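Description:
pEPSW0CM0078 is a small (about 2.8 kb) synthetic biology plasmid that holds a Phytobricks Level 0 standard part in the pUAP4 universal acceptor backbone. It is a bacterial storage and cloning vector, not an expression construct. It replicates in E. coli from a high-copy ColE1/pUC-type origin and is selected with chloramphenicol through the cat gene, which is driven by its own cat promoter and followed by the lambda t0 terminator. Additional bacterial terminators, including a his operon terminator and a putative terminator next to the insert, flank the part and likely insulate it from read-through transcription from the backbone.

The payload is the coding sequence of Arabidopsis thaliana ANR1 (also known as AGL44), a probable transcription factor required for root plasticity in response to nitrate. It promotes lateral root growth in an NRT1.1-dependent manner. As the insert name indicates, this version lacks a stop codon, a format normally chosen so that the coding sequence can be fused in frame to a downstream C-terminal tag or other domain during assembly. The part was inserted using SapI sites that were destroyed in the process. No plant promoter, terminator or tag is annotated in the plasmid, consistent with a Level 0 part that supplies only a coding sequence. In Phytobricks and Golden Gate style workflows, such parts are combined with separate promoter, tag and terminator parts by Type IIS assembly to build complete transcriptional units for plant expression. The record does not describe any specific downstream constructs or experiments.
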