Addgene plasmid #197532: pEPSW0CM0078
Purpose: Phytobricks Level 0 part
Depositing lab: Nicola Patron. Depositing organization: Earlham Institute.
Backbone
  Vector backbone: pUAP4
  Vector type: Synthetic Biology
Growth in bacteria
  Bacterial resistance: Chloramphenicol, 25 μg/mL
  Growth temperature: 37°C
  Growth strain: DH5alpha
  Copy number: High Copy
Gene/Insert
  Gene/Insert name: ANR1_w/o_stop
  Species: A. thaliana (mustard weed)
  Cloning method: Restriction Enzyme; 5′ cloning site SapI (destroyed during cloning); 3′ cloning site SapI (destroyed during cloning)
Terms and licenses: Academic/Nonprofit Terms; Industry Terms: Not Available to Industry
How to cite: pEPSW0CM0078 was a gift from Nicola Patron (Addgene plasmid # 197532 ; http://n2t.net/addgene:197532 ; RRID:Addgene_197532)
